>Addgene plasmid #43245 | II-ACGG | depositor partial sequence | sequence record 58510 | II-ACGG sequence 426 bps
CGTCTCGCTTAACCCCAGAGCAGGTCGTGGCAATCGCCTCCAACATTGGCGGGAAACAGGCACTCGAGAC
TGTCCAGCGCCTGCTTCCCGTGCTGTGCCAAGCGCACGGACTCACCCCAGAGCAGGTCGTGGCGATCGCA
AGCCACGACGGAGGAAAGCAAGCCTTGGAAACAGTACAGAGGCTGTTGCCTGTGCTGTGCCAAGCGCACG
GCCTCACCCCAGAGCAGGTCGTGGCAATCGCGAGCAATAACGGCGGAAAACAGGCTTTGGAAACGGTGCA
GAGGCTCCTTCCAGTGCTGTGCCAAGCGCACGGATTAACCCCAGAGCAGGTCGTGGCAATCGCGAGCAAT
AACGGCGGAAAACAGGCTTTGGAAACGGTGCAGAGGCTCCTTCCAGTGCTGTGCCAAGCGCACGGGCTCA
GAGACG
