>Addgene plasmid #43245 | II-ACGG | addgene partial sequence | sequence record 61905 | M13-F20 5'-TGTAAAACGACGGCCAGT-3'
GGCGAATTGGGCCCTCTGATGCATGCTCGAGCGGCCGCCAGTGTGATGGATATCTGCAGAATTCGCCCTT
ATATAGATGCCGTCCTAGCGCGTCTCGCTTAACCCCAGAGCAGGTCGTGGCAATCGCCTCCAACATTGGC
GGGAAACAGGCACTCGAGACTGTCCAGCGCCTGCTTCCCGTGCTGTGCCAAGCGCACGGACTCACCCCAG
AGCAGGTCGTGGCGATCGCAAGCCACGACGGAGGAAAGCAAGCCTTGGAAACAGTACAGAGGCTGTTGCC
TGTGCTGTGCCAAGCGCACGGCCTCACCCCAGAGCAGGTCGTGGCAATCGCGAGCAATAACGGCGGAAAA
CAGGCTTTGGAAACGGTGCAGAGGCTCCTTCCAGTGCTGTGCCAAGCGCACGGATTAACCCCAGAGCAGG
TCGTGGCAATCGCGAGCAATAACGGCGGAAAACAGGCTTTGGAAACGGTGCAGAGGCTCCTTCCAGTGCT
GTGCCAAGCGCACGGGCTCAGAGACGTGGGCACAGGAAAGATACTTAAGGGCGAATTCCAGCACACTGGC
GGCCGTTACTAGTGGATCCGAGCTCGGTACCAAGCTTGGCGTAATCATGGTCATAGCTGTTTCCTGTGTG
AAATTGTTATCCGCTCACAATTCCACACAACATACGAGCCGGAAGCATAAAGTGTAAAGCCTGGGGTGCC
TAATGAGTGAGCTAACTCACATTAATTGCGTTGCGCTCACTGCCCGCTTTCCAGTCGGGAAACCTGTCGT
GCCAGCTGCATTAATGAATCGGCCAACGCGCGGGGAGAGGCGGTTTGCGTATTGGGCGCTCTTCCGCTTC
CTCGCTCACTGACTCGCTGCGCTCGGTCGTTCGGCTGCGGCGAGCGGTATCAGCTCACTCAAAGGCGGTA
ATACGGTTATCCACAGAATCAGGGGATAACGCAGGAAAGAACATGTGAGCAAA
