[The description below was written by a language model from this plasmid's Addgene catalogue record.]
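Description:
II-ACGG is a bacterial cloning plasmid built on the commercial pCRII-TOPO backbone (about 4 kb without insert), carrying a 426 bp synthetic insert that was introduced by TOPO cloning. It is a high-copy plasmid maintained in E. coli and is selectable with both ampicillin and kanamycin, consistent with the dual resistance markers of this backbone. The insert sits between the T7 and M13-reverse priming sites of the vector, which are the recorded positions for sequence verification. No feature table is provided, so the internal organisation of the insert and the exact arrangement of backbone elements cannot be described from the record.

The record does not state explicitly what the insert encodes. The associated publication describes a TALEN genome-editing system for generating human stem cell-based disease models, and the name suggests a library-style component: "ACGG" reads as a four-nucleotide target string and "II" as a position or set designation. A 426 bp synthetic fragment is compatible in size with a pre-assembled block of about four TAL effector repeats, each recognising one base, so this plasmid is most plausibly one member of a collection of multimer modules that are combined to build custom TALE DNA-binding arrays. That interpretation is an inference from the name, size and publication rather than a stated fact. There is no indication of a promoter intended to express the insert, a tag or a reporter; the construct serves as a storage and propagation vector for a building-block fragment rather than as an expression plasmid.
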