Addgene plasmid #43245: II-ACGG
Depositing lab: Chad Cowan & Kiran Musunuru. Depositing organization: Harvard University. Publication: A TALEN Genome-Editing System for Generating Human Stem Cell-Based Disease Models. Ding Q, Lee YK, Schaefer EA, Peters DT, Veres A, Kim K, Kuperwasser N, Motola DL, Meissner TB, Hendriks WT, Trevisan M, Gupta RM, Moisan A, Banks E, Friesen M, Schinzel RT, Xia F, Tang A, Xia Y, Figueroa E, Wann A, Ahfeldt T, Daheron L, Zhang F, Rubin LL, Peng LF, Chung RT, Musunuru K, Cowan CA. Cell Stem Cell. 2012 Dec 12. pii: S1934-5909(12)00645-5. doi: 10.1016/j.stem.2012.11.011. PubMed 23246482.
Backbone
  Vector backbone: pCRII-TOPO
  Backbone manufacturer: Invitrogen
  Backbone size w/o insert (bp): 3973
  Vector type: Bacterial Cloning
Growth in bacteria
  Bacterial resistance: Ampicillin and Kanamycin, 100 & 50 μg/mL
  Growth temperature: 37°C
  Growth strain: Top10
  Copy number: High Copy
Gene/Insert
  Gene/Insert name: II-ACGG
  Species: Synthetic
  Insert size (bp): 426
  Cloning method: TOPO Cloning
  Sequencing primers: 5′ T7; 3′ M13-rev
Terms and licenses: Academic/Nonprofit Terms; Industry Terms: Not Available to Industry
How to cite: II-ACGG was a gift from Chad Cowan & Kiran Musunuru (Addgene plasmid # 43245 ; http://n2t.net/addgene:43245 ; RRID:Addgene_43245)
